Addgene plasmid #235637: pCAGEN_NES_V5_eMagAF_C74_Sec61b
Purpose: Encodes ALIBi C-terminal fragment, residues 74-321, fused to eMagAF (enhanced Magnet, acidic, fast), V5, nuclear export sequence, Sec61b for targeting ALIBi to endoplasmic reticulum
Depositing lab: Maria Barna. Depositing organization: Stanford University. Publication: A subcellular map of translational machinery composition and regulation at the single-molecule level. Zhang Z, Xu A, Bai Y, Chen Y, Cates K, Kerr C, Bermudez A, Susanto TT, Wysong K, Garcia Marques FJ, Nolan GP, Pitteri S, Barna M. Science. 2025 Mar 7;387(6738):eadn2623. doi: 10.1126/science.adn2623. Epub 2025 Mar 7. PubMed 40048539.
Backbone
  Vector backbone: pCAGEN
  Vector type: Mammalian Expression
Growth in bacteria
  Bacterial resistance: Ampicillin, 100 μg/mL
  Growth temperature: 37°C
  Growth strain: DH5alpha
  Copy number: High Copy
Gene/Insert
  Gene/Insert name: ALIBi C-terminal fragment (alt name: NES-V5-eMagAF-C74-Sec61b)
  Species: Synthetic
  Mutation: residues 74-321
  Tag / fusion protein: NES-V5-eMagAF (N terminal on insert); Sec61b (C terminal on insert)
  Cloning method: Gibson Cloning
Terms and licenses: Academic/Nonprofit Terms; Industry Terms: Not Available to Industry
How to cite: pCAGEN_NES_V5_eMagAF_C74_Sec61b was a gift from Maria Barna (Addgene plasmid # 235637 ; http://n2t.net/addgene:235637 ; RRID:Addgene_235637)
