[The description below was written by a language model from this plasmid's Addgene catalogue record and pLannotate feature annotations shown in this document.]
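Description:
pCAGEN_NES_V5_eMagAF_C74_Sec61b is a mammalian expression plasmid of about 6.5 kb built on the pCAGEN backbone. It is maintained in E. coli through a high-copy ColE1/pUC-type origin and selected with ampicillin via the β-lactamase gene and its native promoter. Expression in mammalian cells is driven by the composite CAG arrangement: a CMV immediate-early enhancer, the chicken β-actin promoter and a chimeric β-actin/β-globin intron, with a rabbit β-globin polyadenylation signal terminating the transcript. The short HBB fragments annotated on either side of the insert are most likely globin remnants of this cassette rather than coding parts of the payload. The backbone also carries an SV40 origin, an SV40 poly(A) signal and vestigial lac promoter/operator and lacI fragments. No mammalian selection marker is annotated.

The synthetic insert, assembled by Gibson cloning, encodes one half of the split ALIBi system. According to the record, it reads from the N terminus as a nuclear export sequence (not separately annotated), a V5 epitope tag, eMagAF (enhanced Magnet, acidic, fast), the ALIBi C-terminal fragment spanning residues 74–321, and Sec61β. The feature table identifies the Magnet module as related to nMagHigh1, a negative Vivid-derived photoreceptor that heterodimerizes with a positive Magnet partner under blue light. It matches the ALIBi fragment to E. coli BirA biotin ligase. Together these suggest a light-gated split biotin ligase that is reconstituted when a complementary N-terminal fragment, supplied on a separate construct, is brought into proximity. The Sec61β fusion anchors the protein at the endoplasmic reticulum, the export signal keeps it out of the nucleus, and V5 allows detection. The construct is intended for targeting ALIBi to the endoplasmic reticulum, and the associated work concerns subcellular mapping of the translational machinery.
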