Features (pLannotate 1.2.2; 21 found; start..end, strand, type, name):
      5..384     +  enhancer       CMV enhancer: human cytomegalovirus immediate early enhancer
    386..665     +  promoter       chicken β-actin promoter: No description available
    666..1682    +  intron         chimeric intron: chimera between introns from chicken β-actin and rabbit β-globin
   1680..1736    +  CDS            HBB (fragment): HBB_LEPEU - Experimental evidence at protein level: Swiss-Prot protein existence level 1. Involved in oxygen transport from the lung to the various peripheral tissues. From Lepus europaeus (European hare).
   1784..1825    +  CDS            V5 tag: epitope tag from simian virus 5
   1838..2287    +  CDS            nMagHigh1: "negative Magnet" variant of an N-terminally truncated Vivid (VVD) blue light photoreceptor from Neurospora crassa (Kawano et al., 2015) rapidly heterodimerizes with pMag or pMagFast2 upon blue light irradiation
   2318..3061    +  CDS            birA (fragment): BIRA_ECOLI - Also known as bioR, dhbB. Experimental evidence at protein level: Swiss-Prot protein existence level 1. Acts both as a biotin--[acetyl-CoA-carboxylase] ligase and a biotin-operon repressor. In the presence of ATP, BirA activates biotin to form the BirA-biotinyl-5'-adenylate (BirA-bio-5'-AMP or holoBirA) complex. HoloBirA can either transfer the biotinyl moiety to the biotin carboxyl carrier protein (BCCP) subunit of acetyl-CoA carboxylase, or bind to the biotin operator site and inhibit transcription of the operon. From Escherichia coli (strain K12).
   3089..3375    +  CDS            Sec61β (fragment) (sequence partly withheld): human Sec61β subunit of the translocon in the endoplasmic reticulum; SEC61B
   3396..3467    +  CDS            HBB (fragment): HBB_PONPY - Experimental evidence at transcript level: Swiss-Prot protein existence level 2. Involved in oxygen transport from the lung to the various peripheral tissues. From Pongo pygmaeus (Bornean orangutan).
   3538..3593    +  polyA_signal   β-globin poly(A) signal: rabbit β-globin polyadenylation signal (Gil and Proudfoot, 1987)
   3978..3994    -  protein_bind   lac operator: The lac repressor binds to the lac operator to inhibit transcription in E. coli. This inhibition can be relieved by adding lactose or isopropyl-β-D-thiogalactopyranoside (IPTG). lac repressor encoded by lacI
   4002..4032    -  promoter       lac promoter: promoter for the E. coli lac operon
   4047..4068    -  protein_bind   CAP binding site: CAP binding activates transcription in the presence of cAMP. E. coli catabolite activator protein
   4081..4120    -  CDS            lacI (fragment): lac repressor; lacI; The lac repressor binds to the lac operator to inhibit transcription in E. coli. This inhibition can be relieved by adding lactose or isopropyl-β-D-thiogalactopyranoside (IPTG).
   4127..4149    +  promoter       SV40 promoter (fragment): SV40 enhancer and early promoter
   4173..4308    +  rep_origin     SV40 ori: SV40 origin of replication
   4328..4462    +  polyA_signal   SV40 poly(A) signal: SV40 polyadenylation signal
   4464..4518    -  CDS            lacI (fragment): lac repressor; lacI; The lac repressor binds to the lac operator to inhibit transcription in E. coli. This inhibition can be relieved by adding lactose or isopropyl-β-D-thiogalactopyranoside (IPTG).
   4701..5289    -  rep_origin     ori: high-copy-number ColE1/pMB1/pBR322/pUC origin of replication
   5460..6320    -  CDS            AmpR: β-lactamase; bla; confers resistance to ampicillin, carbenicillin, and related antibiotics
   6321..6425    -  promoter       AmpR promoter: bla
>Addgene plasmid #235637 | pCAGEN_NES_V5_eMagAF_C74_Sec61b | addgene full sequence | sequence record 467535 | Addgene NGS Result
GGTCGACATTGATTATTGACTAGTTATTAATAGTAATCAATTACGGGGTCATTAGTTCATAGCCCATATA
TGGAGTTCCGCGTTACATAACTTACGGTAAATGGCCCGCCTGGCTGACCGCCCAACGACCCCCGCCCATT
GACGTCAATAATGACGTATGTTCCCATAGTAACGCCAATAGGGACTTTCCATTGACGTCAATGGGTGGAG
TATTTACGGTAAACTGCCCACTTGGCAGTACATCAAGTGTATCATATGCCAAGTACGCCCCCTATTGACG
TCAATGACGGTAAATGGCCCGCCTGGCATTATGCCCAGTACATGACCTTATGGGACTTTCCTACTTGGCA
GTACATCTACGTATTAGTCATCGCTATTACCATGGTCGAGGTGAGCCCCACGTTCTGCTTCACTCTCCCC
ATCTCCCCCCCCTCCCCACCCCCAATTTTGTATTTATTTATTTTTTAATTATTTTGTGCAGCGATGGGGG
CGGGGGGGGGGGGGGGGGGCGCGCGCCAGGCGGGGCGGGGCGGGGCGAGGGGCGGGGCGGGGCGAGGCGG
AGAGGTGCGGCGGCAGCCAATCAGAGCGGCGCGCTCCGAAAGTTTCCTTTTATGGCGAGGCGGCGGCGGC
GGCGGCCCTATAAAAAGCGAAGCGCGCGGCGGGCGGGAGTCGCTGCGCGCTGCCTTCGCCCCGTGCCCCG
CTCCGCCGCCGCCTCGCGCCGCCCGCCCCGGCTCTGACTGACCGCGTTACTCCCACAGGTGAGCGGGCGG
GACGGCCCTTCTCCTCCGGGCTGTAATTAGCGCTTGGTTTAATGACGGCTTGTTTCTTTTCTGTGGCTGC
GTGAAAGCCTTGAGGGGCTCCGGGAGGGCCCTTTGTGCGGGGGGAGCGGCTCGGGGGGTGCGTGCGTGTG
TGTGTGCGTGGGGAGCGCCGCGTGCGGCTCCGCGCTGCCCGGCGGCTGTGAGCGCTGCGGGCGCGGCGCG
GGGCTTTGTGCGCTCCGCAGTGTGCGCGAGGGGAGCGCGGCCGGGGGCGGTGCCCCGCGGTGCGGGGGGG
GCTGCGAGGGGAACAAAGGCTGCGTGCGGGGTGTGTGCGTGGGGGGGTGAGCAGGGGGTGTGGGCGCGTC
GGTCGGGCTGCAACCCCCCCTGCACCCCCCTCCCCGAGTTGCTGAGCACGGCCCGGCTTCGGGTGCGGGG
CTCCGTACGGGGCGTGGCGCGGGGCTCGCCGTGCCGGGCGGGGGGTGGCGGCAGGTGGGGGTGCCGGGCG
GGGCGGGGCCGCCTCGGGCCGGGGAGGGCTCGGGGGAGGGGCGCGGCGGCCCCCGGAGCGCCGGCGGCTG
TCGAGGCGCGGCGAGCCGCAGCCATTGCCTTTTATGGTAATCGTGCGAGAGGGCGCAGGGACTTCCTTTG
TCCCAAATCTGTGCGGAGCCGAAATCTGGGAGGCGCCGCCGCACCCCCTCTAGCGGGCGCGGGGCGAAGC
GGTGCGGCGCCGGCAGGAAGGAAATGGGCGGGGAGGGCCTTCGTGCGTCGCCGCGCCGCCGTCCCCTTCT
CCCTCTCCAGCCTCGGGGCTGTCCGCGGGGGGACGGCTGCCTTCGGGGGGGACGGGGCAGGGCGGGGTTC
GGCTTCTGGCGTGTGACCGGCGGCTCTAGAGCCTCTGCTAACCATGTTCATGCCTTCTTCTTTTTCCTAC
AGCTCCTGGGCAACGTGCTGGTTATTGTGCTGTCTCATCATTTTGGCAAAGAATTCCTCGAATGCTGCAG
AAGAAGCTGGAGGAGCTGGAACTGGGCTCTTCCGGTAAGCCTATCCCTAACCCTCTCCTCGGTCTCGATT
CTACGGGATCCTCTGGACACACTCTTTACGCCCCTGGAGGATACGACATTATGGGATATTTGGATCAGAT
TGCGAACCGCCCAAACCCTCAGGTCGAACTGGGGCCTGTGGACCTGTCATGTGCCCTGATCCTGTGCGAT
CTGAAGCAAAAGGACACTCCGATCGTCTACGCCTCGGAAGCCTTCTTGGAGATGACCGGATACAACAGAC
ATGAGGTGCTCGGCAGGAACTGCAGATTCCTGCAGTCCCCCGACGGGATGGTGAAACCAAAGTCGACTCG
CAAATATGTGGACTCGAACACGATCTTCACCATCAAGAAGGCCATCGACCGGAACGCCGAGGTCCAGGTG
GAGGTGGTCAACTTTAAGAAGAACGGCCAGCGGTTCGTGAACTTTCTGACCATCATTCCGGTCCGGGATG
AAACCGGAGAGTACAGATACTCCATCGGATTCCAGTGCGAAACCGAAGGCAGTGGATCCGGCGGCAGTGG
ATCCGGCGGACAACTGGACGGTGGGAGTGTTGCCGTCCTCCCTGTGATCGACTCCACGAACCAGTACTTG
CTGGACCGCATCGGCGAGCTTAAAAGCGGAGATGCTTGTATCGCTGAATACCAGCAGGCCGGGCGCGGCA
GACGGGGCCGGAAGTGGTTCTCTCCTTTTGGCGCAAATCTGTACCTTTCTATGTTCTGGAGGCTGGAACA
GGGACCAGCAGCCGCAATCGGCTTGTCCCTGGTCATTGGGATTGTGATGGCCGAAGTTCTCAGAAAGCTG
GGAGCTGATAAGGTGAGGGTTAAATGGCCTAACGATCTGTATTTGCAGGACCGGAAACTGGCCGGAATAC
TGGTGGAGCTGACTGGCAAGACTGGCGACGCCGCTCAGATAGTCATCGGAGCCGGTATAAATATGGCCAT
GAGGCGCGTCGAGGAATCCGTGGTGAACCAAGGCTGGATCACCTTGCAAGAGGCCGGTATTAACCTGGAT
AGAAACACCCTGGCCGCTATGCTGATACGCGAACTGCGCGCCGCCCTGGAACTGTTCGAGCAGGAGGGAC
TCGCTCCATATCTGAGTCGCTGGGAAAAATTGGATAACTTCATAAACCGACCCGTGAAGCTGATCATCGG
CGACAAGGAAATTTTCGGAATCTCTCGCGGCATCGATAAACAGGGGGCATTGCTGCTCGAGCAGGATGGG
ATTATTAAGCCATGGATGGGCGGGGAAATCTCCCTTAGATCTGCAGAGAAGGGCAGTAGCGGATCCTCTG
GCTCTTCC
[285 nt withheld, positions 3089-3373]
TAATCGAGGATATCGCGGCCGCACTCCTCAGGTGCAGGCTGCCTATCAGAAGGTGGTGGCTGGTGTGGCC
AATGCCCTGGCTCACAAATACCACTGAGATCTTTTTCCCTCTGCCAAAAATTATGGGGACATCATGAAGC
CCCTTGAGCATCTGACTTCTGGCTAATAAAGGAAATTTATTTTCATTGCAATAGTGTGTTGGAATTTTTT
GTGTCTCTCACTCGGAAGGACATATGGGAGGGCAAATCATTTAAAACATCAGAATGAGTATTTGGTTTAG
AGTTTGGCAACATATGCCCATATGCTGGCTGCCATGAACAAAGGTTGGCTATAAAGAGGTCATCAGTATA
TGAAACAGCCCCCTGCTGTCCATTCCTTATTCCATAGAAAAGCCTTGACTTGAGGTTAGATTTTTTTTAT
ATTTTGTTTTGTGTTATTTTTTTCTTTAACATCCCTAAAATTTTCCTTACATGTTTTACTAGCCAGATTT
TTCCTCCTCTCCTGACTACTCCCAGTCATAGCTGTCCCTCTTCTCTTATGGAGATCCCTCGACCTGCAGC
CCAAGCTTGGCGTAATCATGGTCATAGCTGTTTCCTGTGTGAAATTGTTATCCGCTCACAATTCCACACA
ACATACGAGCCGGAAGCATAAAGTGTAAAGCCTGGGGTGCCTAATGAGTGAGCTAACTCACATTAATTGC
GTTGCGCTCACTGCCCGCTTTCCAGTCGGGAAACCTGTCGTGCCAGCGGATCCGCATCTCAATTAGTCAG
CAACCATAGTCCCGCCCCTAACTCCGCCCATCCCGCCCCTAACTCCGCCCAGTTCCGCCCATTCTCCGCC
CCATGGCTGACTAATTTTTTTTATTTATGCAGAGGCCGAGGCCGCCTCGGCCTCTGAGCTATTCCAGAAG
TAGTGAGGAGGCTTTTTTGGAGGCCTAGGCTTTTGCAAAAAGCTAACTTGTTTATTGCAGCTTATAATGG
TTACAAATAAAGCAATAGCATCACAAATTTCACAAATAAAGCATTTTTTTCACTGCATTCTAGTTGTGGT
TTGTCCAAACTCATCAATGTATCTTATCATGTCTGGATCCGCTGCATTAATGAATCGGCCAACGCGCGGG
GAGAGGCGGTTTGCGTATTGGGCGCTCTTCCGCTTCCTCGCTCACTGACTCGCTGCGCTCGGTCGTTCGG
CTGCGGCGAGCGGTATCAGCTCACTCAAAGGCGGTAATACGGTTATCCACAGAATCAGGGGATAACGCAG
GAAAGAACATGTGAGCAAAAGGCCAGCAAAAGGCCAGGAACCGTAAAAAGGCCGCGTTGCTGGCGTTTTT
CCATAGGCTCCGCCCCCCTGACGAGCATCACAAAAATCGACGCTCAAGTCAGAGGTGGCGAAACCCGACA
GGACTATAAAGATACCAGGCGTTTCCCCCTGGAAGCTCCCTCGTGCGCTCTCCTGTTCCGACCCTGCCGC
TTACCGGATACCTGTCCGCCTTTCTCCCTTCGGGAAGCGTGGCGCTTTCTCATAGCTCACGCTGTAGGTA
TCTCAGTTCGGTGTAGGTCGTTCGCTCCAAGCTGGGCTGTGTGCACGAACCCCCCGTTCAGCCCGACCGC
TGCGCCTTATCCGGTAACTATCGTCTTGAGTCCAACCCGGTAAGACACGACTTATCGCCACTGGCAGCAG
CCACTGGTAACAGGATTAGCAGAGCGAGGTATGTAGGCGGTGCTACAGAGTTCTTGAAGTGGTGGCCTAA
CTACGGCTACACTAGAAGAACAGTATTTGGTATCTGCGCTCTGCTGAAGCCAGTTACCTTCGGAAAAAGA
GTTGGTAGCTCTTGATCCGGCAAACAAACCACCGCTGGTAGCGGTGGTTTTTTTGTTTGCAAGCAGCAGA
TTACGCGCAGAAAAAAAGGATCTCAAGAAGATCCTTTGATCTTTTCTACGGGGTCTGACGCTCAGTGGAA
CGAAAACTCACGTTAAGGGATTTTGGTCATGAGATTATCAAAAAGGATCTTCACCTAGATCCTTTTAAAT
TAAAAATGAAGTTTTAAATCAATCTAAAGTATATATGAGTAAACTTGGTCTGACAGTTACCAATGCTTAA
TCAGTGAGGCACCTATCTCAGCGATCTGTCTATTTCGTTCATCCATAGTTGCCTGACTCCCCGTCGTGTA
GATAACTACGATACGGGAGGGCTTACCATCTGGCCCCAGTGCTGCAATGATACCGCGAGACCCACGCTCA
CCGGCTCCAGATTTATCAGCAATAAACCAGCCAGCCGGAAGGGCCGAGCGCAGAAGTGGTCCTGCAACTT
TATCCGCCTCCATCCAGTCTATTAATTGTTGCCGGGAAGCTAGAGTAAGTAGTTCGCCAGTTAATAGTTT
GCGCAACGTTGTTGCCATTGCTACAGGCATCGTGGTGTCACGCTCGTCGTTTGGTATGGCTTCATTCAGC
TCCGGTTCCCAACGATCAAGGCGAGTTACATGATCCCCCATGTTGTGCAAAAAAGCGGTTAGCTCCTTCG
GTCCTCCGATCGTTGTCAGAAGTAAGTTGGCCGCAGTGTTATCACTCATGGTTATGGCAGCACTGCATAA
TTCTCTTACTGTCATGCCATCCGTAAGATGCTTTTCTGTGACTGGTGAGTACTCAACCAAGTCATTCTGA
GAATAGTGTATGCGGCGACCGAGTTGCTCTTGCCCGGCGTCAATACGGGATAATACCGCGCCACATAGCA
GAACTTTAAAAGTGCTCATCATTGGAAAACGTTCTTCGGGGCGAAAACTCTCAAGGATCTTACCGCTGTT
GAGATCCAGTTCGATGTAACCCACTCGTGCACCCAACTGATCTTCAGCATCTTTTACTTTCACCAGCGTT
TCTGGGTGAGCAAAAACAGGAAGGCAAAATGCCGCAAAAAAGGGAATAAGGGCGACACGGAAATGTTGAA
TACTCATACTCTTCCTTTTTCAATATTATTGAAGCATTTATCAGGGTTATTGTCTCATGAGCGGATACAT
ATTTGAATGTATTTAGAAAAATAAACAAATAGGGGTTCCGCGCACATTTCCCCGAAAAGTGCCACCTG
